Addgene plasmid #82129: pDONR223_HIF1A_WT
Purpose: Gateway Donor vector containing HIF1A , part of the Target Accelerator Plasmid Collection.
Depositing lab: Jesse Boehm & William Hahn & David Root. Depositing organization: Broad Institute. Publication: Systematic Functional Interrogation of Rare Cancer Variants Identifies Oncogenic Alleles. Kim E, Ilic N, Shrestha Y, Zou L, Kamburov A, Zhu C, Yang X, Lubonja R, Tran N, Nguyen C, Lawrence MS, Piccioni F, Bagul M, Doench JG, Chouinard CR, Wu X, Hogstrom L, Natoli T, Tamayo P, Horn H, Corsello SM, Lage K, Root DE, Subramanian A, Golub TR, Getz G, Boehm JS, Hahn WC. Cancer Discov. 2016 Jul;6(7):714-26. doi: 10.1158/2159-8290.CD-16-0160. Epub 2016 May 4. PubMed 27147599.
Backbone
  Vector backbone: pDONR223
  Backbone manufacturer: Invitrogen
  Backbone size w/o insert (bp): 2790
  Vector type: Gateway Entry vector
Growth in bacteria
  Bacterial resistance: Spectinomycin, 50 μg/mL
  Growth temperature: 37°C
  Growth strain: DH5alpha
  Copy number: High Copy
Gene/Insert
  Gene/Insert name: HIF1A (alt name: NM_001530.3)
  Species: H. sapiens (human)
  Mutation: WT
  Entrez Gene: HIF1A (a.k.a. HIF-1-alpha, HIF-1A, HIF-1alpha, HIF1, HIF1-ALPHA, MOP1, PASD8, bHLHe78)
  Promoter: None
  Cloning method: Gateway Cloning
  Sequencing primers: 5′ M13pUC-fwd; 3′ M13-Rev
Terms and licenses: Academic/Nonprofit Terms; Industry Terms: Not Available to Industry
Depositor comments: Closed state: stop codon immediately follows insert Supporting reference: Systematic morphological profiling of human gene and allele function via Cell Painting. Rohban MH, et al. Elife. 2017, Mar 18;6. pii: e24060. PubMed PMID 28315521
How to cite: pDONR223_HIF1A_WT was a gift from Jesse Boehm & William Hahn & David Root (Addgene plasmid # 82129 ; http://n2t.net/addgene:82129 ; RRID:Addgene_82129)
