[The description below was written by a language model from this plasmid's Addgene catalogue record and pLannotate feature annotations shown in this document.]
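Description:
pDONR223_HIF1A_WT is a Gateway entry clone built on the Invitrogen pDONR223 backbone. It carries the wild-type human HIF1A open reading frame (hypoxia-inducible factor 1 alpha, matching the NM_001530.3 reference transcript). The sequenced plasmid is about 5.3 kb and is propagated in E. coli from a high-copy ColE1/pUC-type origin. Selection is with spectinomycin, conferred by the aadA aminoglycoside adenylyltransferase gene (annotated SmR). That gene sits downstream of a class 1 integron Pc promoter fragment and a short gentamicin-resistance remnant, which appear to be leftovers of the cassette's origin.

The HIF1A coding sequence of roughly 2.5 kb is flanked on both sides by attL recombination sites. The automated annotation labels both as attL3, although they lie in opposite orientations as expected for a directional entry clone. These sites allow LR Clonase-mediated transfer of the ORF into any compatible destination vector. The record lists no promoter for the insert, so the plasmid is a shuttle and storage vector and is not meant to express HIF1A itself. The rrnB T1 and T2 terminators upstream of the cassette insulate the insert from read-through transcription. A T7 promoter lies just outside the downstream att site, facing the insert in antisense orientation, and small lacI and lacZα fragments are backbone remnants. The clone is in the "closed" configuration, with a stop codon immediately after the ORF, so it suits native or N-terminally tagged expression but not C-terminal fusions.

The plasmid belongs to the Target Accelerator Plasmid Collection. There it serves as the wild-type reference for comparison with cancer-associated variant alleles in functional and morphological profiling studies.
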