Features (pLannotate 1.2.2; 12 found; start..end, strand, type, name):
    121..213     +  CDS            lacI (fragment): lac repressor; lacI; The lac repressor binds to the lac operator to inhibit transcription in E. coli. This inhibition can be relieved by adding lactose or isopropyl-β-D-thiogalactopyranoside (IPTG).
    268..295     -  terminator     rrnB T2 terminator: transcription terminator T2 from the E. coli rrnB gene
    427..470     +  terminator     rrnB T1 terminator: Escherichia coli rrnB; transcription terminator T1 from the E. coli rrnB gene
    517..553     -  CDS            lacZα (fragment): LacZα fragment of β-galactosidase; lacZ fragment
    570..665     +  protein_bind   attL3: mutant version of attL; recombination site for the Gateway® LR reaction LR Clonase™
    671..3148    +  CDS            HIF1A: HIF1A_HUMAN - Also known as BHLHE78, MOP1 From Homo sapiens (Human).
   3156..3251    -  protein_bind   attL3: mutant version of attL; recombination site for the Gateway® LR reaction LR Clonase™
   3270..3288    -  promoter       T7 promoter: promoter for bacteriophage T7 RNA polymerase
   3478..3501    +  promoter       Pc promoter (fragment): intI1 (promoter lies within the coding sequence); class 1 integron promoter
   3677..3733    +  CDS            GmR (fragment): gentamycin acetyltransferase; aacC1; confers resistance to gentamycin
   3740..4531    +  CDS            SmR: aminoglycoside adenylyltransferase (Murphy, 1985); aadA; confers resistance to spectinomycin and streptomycin
   4624..5212    +  rep_origin     ori: high-copy-number ColE1/pMB1/pBR322/pUC origin of replication
>Addgene plasmid #82129 | pDONR223_HIF1A_WT | addgene full sequence | sequence record 164673 | Addgene NGS Result
CTTTCCTGCGTTATCCCCTGATTCTGTGGATAACCGTATTACCGCCTTTGAGTGAGCTGATACCGCTCGC
CGCAGCCGAACGACCGAGCGCAGCGAGTCAGTGAGCGAGGAAGCGGAAGAGCGCCCAATACGCAAACCGC
CTCTCCCCGCGCGTTGGCCGATTCATTAATGCAGCTGGCACGACAGGTTTCCCGACTGGAAAGCGGGCAG
TGAGCGCAACGCAATTAATACGCGTACCGCTAGCCAGGAAGAGTTTGTAGAAACGCAAAAAGGCCATCCG
TCAGGATGGCCTTCTGCTTAGTTTGATGCCTGGCAGTTTATGGCGGGCGTCCTGCCCGCCACCCTCCGGG
CCGTTGCTTCACAACGTTCAAATCCGCTCCCGGCGGATTTGTCCTACTCAGGAGAGCGTTCACCGACAAA
CAACAGATAAAACGAAAGGCCCAGTCTTCCGACTGAGCCTTTCGTTTTATTTGATGCCTGGCAGTTCCCT
ACTCTCGCGTTAACGCTAGCATGGATGTTTTCCCAGTCACGACGTTGTAAAACGACGGCCAGTCTTAAGC
TCGGGCCCCAAATAATGATTTTATTTTGACTGATAGTGACCTGTTCGTTGCAACAAATTGATGAGCAATG
CTTTTTTATAATGCCAACTTTGTACAAAAAAGTTGGCACCATGGAGGGCGCCGGCGGCGCGAACGACAAG
AAAAAGATAAGTTCTGAACGTCGAAAAGAAAAGTCTCGAGATGCAGCCAGATCTCGGCGAAGTAAAGAAT
CTGAAGTTTTTTATGAGCTTGCTCATCAGTTGCCACTTCCACATAATGTGAGTTCGCATCTTGATAAGGC
CTCTGTGATGAGGCTTACCATCAGCTATTTGCGTGTGAGGAAACTTCTGGATGCTGGTGATTTGGATATT
GAAGATGACATGAAAGCACAGATGAATTGCTTTTATTTGAAAGCCTTGGATGGTTTTGTTATGGTTCTCA
CAGATGATGGTGACATGATTTACATTTCTGATAATGTGAACAAATACATGGGATTAACTCAGTTTGAACT
AACTGGACACAGTGTGTTTGATTTTACTCATCCATGTGACCATGAGGAAATGAGAGAAATGCTTACACAC
AGAAATGGCCTTGTGAAAAAGGGTAAAGAACAAAACACACAGCGAAGCTTTTTTCTCAGAATGAAGTGTA
CCCTAACTAGCCGAGGAAGAACTATGAACATAAAGTCTGCAACATGGAAGGTATTGCACTGCACAGGCCA
CATTCACGTATATGATACCAACAGTAACCAACCTCAGTGTGGGTATAAGAAACCACCTATGACCTGCTTG
GTGCTGATTTGTGAACCCATTCCTCACCCATCAAATATTGAAATTCCTTTAGATAGCAAGACTTTCCTCA
GTCGACACAGCCTGGATATGAAATTTTCTTATTGTGATGAAAGAATTACCGAATTGATGGGATATGAGCC
AGAAGAACTTTTAGGCCGCTCAATTTATGAATATTATCATGCTTTGGACTCTGATCATCTGACCAAAACT
CATCATGATATGTTTACTAAAGGACAAGTCACCACAGGACAGTACAGGATGCTTGCCAAAAGAGGTGGAT
ATGTCTGGGTTGAAACTCAAGCAACTGTCATATATAACACCAAGAATTCTCAACCACAGTGCATTGTATG
TGTGAATTACGTTGTGAGTGGTATTATTCAGCACGACTTGATTTTCTCCCTTCAACAAACAGAATGTGTC
CTTAAACCGGTTGAATCTTCAGATATGAAAATGACTCAGCTATTCACCAAAGTTGAATCAGAAGATACAA
GTAGCCTCTTTGACAAACTTAAGAAGGAACCTGATGCTTTAACTTTGCTGGCCCCAGCCGCTGGAGACAC
AATCATATCTTTAGATTTTGGCAGCAACGACACAGAAACTGATGACCAGCAACTTGAGGAAGTACCATTA
TATAATGATGTAATGCTCCCCTCACCCAACGAAAAATTACAGAATATAAATTTGGCAATGTCTCCATTAC
CCACCGCTGAAACGCCAAAGCCACTTCGAAGTAGTGCTGACCCTGCACTCAATCAAGAAGTTGCATTAAA
ATTAGAACCAAATCCAGAGTCACTGGAACTTTCTTTTACCATGCCCCAGATTCAGGATCAGACACCTAGT
CCTTCCGATGGAAGCACTAGACAAAGTTCACCTGAGCCTAATAGTCCCAGTGAATATTGTTTTTATGTGG
ATAGTGATATGGTCAATGAATTCAAGTTGGAATTGGTAGAAAAACTTTTTGCTGAAGACACAGAAGCAAA
GAACCCATTTTCTACTCAGGACACAGATTTAGACTTGGAGATGTTAGCTCCCTATATCCCAATGGATGAT
GACTTCCAGTTACGTTCCTTCGATCAGTTGTCACCATTAGAAAGCAGTTCCGCAAGCCCTGAAAGCGCAA
GTCCTCAAAGCACAGTTACAGTATTCCAGCAGACTCAAATACAAGAACCTACTGCTAATGCCACCACTAC
CACTGCCACCACTGATGAATTAAAAACAGTGACAAAAGACCGTATGGAAGACATTAAAATATTGATTGCA
TCTCCATCTCCTACCCACATACATAAAGAAACTACTAGTGCCACATCATCACCATATAGAGATACTCAAA
GTCGGACAGCCTCACCAAACAGAGCAGGAAAAGGAGTCATAGAACAGACAGAAAAATCTCATCCAAGAAG
CCCTAACGTGTTATCTGTCGCTTTGAGTCAAAGAACTACAGTTCCTGAGGAAGAACTAAATCCAAAGATA
CTAGCTTTGCAGAATGCTCAGAGAAAGCGAAAAATGGAACATGATGGTTCACTTTTTCAAGCAGTAGGAA
TTGGAACATTATTACAGCAGCCAGACGATCATGCAGCTACTACATCACTTTCTTGGAAACGTGTAAAAGG
ATGCAAATCTAGTGAACAGAATGGAATGGAGCAAAAGACAATTATTTTAATACCCTCTGATTTAGCATGT
AGACTGCTGGGGCAATCAATGGATGAAAGTGGATTACCACAGCTGACCAGTTATGATTGTGAAGTTAATG
CTCCTATACAAGGCAGCAGAAACCTACTGCAGGGTGAAGAATTACTCAGAGCTTTGGATCAAGTTAACTG
ATTGCCAACTTTCTTGTACAAAGTTGGCATTATAAGAAAGCATTGCTTATCAATTTGTTGCAACGAACAG
GTCACTATCAGTCAAAATAAAATCATTATTTGCCATCCAGCTGATATCCCCTATAGTGAGTCGTATTACA
TGGTCATAGCTGTTTCCTGGCAGCTCTGGCCCGTGTCTCAAAATCTCTGATGTTACATTGCACAAGATAA
AAATATATCATCATGCCTCCTCTAGACCAGCCAGGACAGAAATGCCTCGACTTCGCTGCTACCCAAGGTT
GCCGGGTGACGCACACCGTGGAAACGGATGAAGGCACGAACCCAGTGGACATAAGCCTGTTCGGTTCGTA
AGCTGTAATGCAAGTAGCGTATGCGCTCACGCAACTGGTCCAGAACCTTGACCGAACGCAGCGGTGGTAA
CGGCGCAGTGGCGGTTTTCATGGCTTGTTATGACTGTTTTTTTGGGGTACAGTCTATGCCTCGGGCATCC
AAGCAGCAAGCGCGTTACGCCGTGGGTCGATGTTTGATGTTATGGAGCAGCAACGATGTTACGCAGCAGG
GCAGTCGCCCTAAAACAAAGTTAAACATTATGAGGGAAGCGGTGATCGCCGAAGTATCGACTCAACTATC
AGAGGTAGTTGGCGTCATCGAGCGCCATCTCGAACCGACGTTGCTGGCCGTACATTTGTACGGCTCCGCA
GTGGATGGCGGCCTGAAGCCACACAGTGATATTGATTTGCTGGTTACGGTGACCGTAAGGCTTGATGAAA
CAACGCGGCGAGCTTTGATCAACGACCTTTTGGAAACTTCGGCTTCCCCTGGAGAGAGCGAGATTCTCCG
CGCTGTAGAAGTCACCATTGTTGTGCACGACGACATCATTCCGTGGCGTTATCCAGCTAAGCGCGAACTG
CAATTTGGAGAATGGCAGCGCAATGACATTCTTGCAGGTATCTTCGAGCCAGCCACGATCGACATTGATC
TGGCTATCTTGCTGACAAAAGCAAGAGAACATAGCGTTGCCTTGGTAGGTCCAGCGGCGGAGGAACTCTT
TGATCCGGTTCCTGAACAGGATCTATTTGAGGCGCTAAATGAAACCTTAACGCTATGGAACTCGCCGCCC
GACTGGGCTGGCGATGAGCGAAATGTAGTGCTTACGTTGTCCCGCATTTGGTACAGCGCAGTAACCGGCA
AAATCGCGCCGAAGGATGTCGCTGCCGACTGGGCAATGGAGCGCCTGCCGGCCCAGTATCAGCCCGTCAT
ACTTGAAGCTAGACAGGCTTATCTTGGACAAGAAGAAGATCGCTTGGCCTCGCGCGCAGATCAGTTGGAA
GAATTTGTCCACTACGTGAAAGGCGAGATCACCAAGGTAGTCGGCAAATAACCCTCGAGCCACCCATGAC
CAAAATCCCTTAACGTGAGTTACGCGTCGTTCCACTGAGCGTCAGACCCCGTAGAAAAGATCAAAGGATC
TTCTTGAGATCCTTTTTTTCTGCGCGTAATCTGCTGCTTGCAAACAAAAAAACCACCGCTACCAGCGGTG
GTTTGTTTGCCGGATCAAGAGCTACCAACTCTTTTTCCGAAGGTAACTGGCTTCAGCAGAGCGCAGATAC
CAAATACTGTTCTTCTAGTGTAGCCGTAGTTAGGCCACCACTTCAAGAACTCTGTAGCACCGCCTACATA
CCTCGCTCTGCTAATCCTGTTACCAGTGGCTGCTGCCAGTGGCGATAAGTCGTGTCTTACCGGGTTGGAC
TCAAGACGATAGTTACCGGATAAGGCGCAGCGGTCGGGCTGAACGGGGGGTTCGTGCACACAGCCCAGCT
TGGAGCGAACGACCTACACCGAACTGAGATACCTACAGCGTGAGCTATGAGAAAGCGCCACGCTTCCCGA
AGGGAGAAAGGCGGACAGGTATCCGGTAAGCGGCAGGGTCGGAACAGGAGAGCGCACGAGGGAGCTTCCA
GGGGGAAACGCCTGGTATCTTTATAGTCCTGTCGGGTTTCGCCACCTCTGACTTGAGCGTCGATTTTTGT
GATGCTCGTCAGGGGGGCGGAGCCTATGGAAAAACGCCAGCAACGCGGCCTTTTTACGGTTCCTGGCCTT
TTGCTGGCCTTTTGCTCACATGTT
