>Addgene plasmid #82129 | pDONR223_HIF1A_WT | depositor partial sequence | sequence record 155500 | Insert sequence
ATGGAGGGCGCCGGCGGCGCGAACGACAAGAAAAAGATAAGTTCTGAACGTCGAAAAGAAAAGTCTCGAG
ATGCAGCCAGATCTCGGCGAAGTAAAGAATCTGAAGTTTTTTATGAGCTTGCTCATCAGTTGCCACTTCC
ACATAATGTGAGTTCGCATCTTGATAAGGCCTCTGTGATGAGGCTTACCATCAGCTATTTGCGTGTGAGG
AAACTTCTGGATGCTGGTGATTTGGATATTGAAGATGACATGAAAGCACAGATGAATTGCTTTTATTTGA
AAGCCTTGGATGGTTTTGTTATGGTTCTCACAGATGATGGTGACATGATTTACATTTCTGATAATGTGAA
CAAATACATGGGATTAACTCAGTTTGAACTAACTGGACACAGTGTGTTTGATTTTACTCATCCATGTGAC
CATGAGGAAATGAGAGAAATGCTTACACACAGAAATGGCCTTGTGAAAAAGGGTAAAGAACAAAACACAC
AGCGAAGCTTTTTTCTCAGAATGAAGTGTACCCTAACTAGCCGAGGAAGAACTATGAACATAAAGTCTGC
AACATGGAAGGTATTGCACTGCACAGGCCACATTCACGTATATGATACCAACAGTAACCAACCTCAGTGT
GGGTATAAGAAACCACCTATGACCTGCTTGGTGCTGATTTGTGAACCCATTCCTCACCCATCAAATATTG
AAATTCCTTTAGATAGCAAGACTTTCCTCAGTCGACACAGCCTGGATATGAAATTTTCTTATTGTGATGA
AAGAATTACCGAATTGATGGGATATGAGCCAGAAGAACTTTTAGGCCGCTCAATTTATGAATATTATCAT
GCTTTGGACTCTGATCATCTGACCAAAACTCATCATGATATGTTTACTAAAGGACAAGTCACCACAGGAC
AGTACAGGATGCTTGCCAAAAGAGGTGGATATGTCTGGGTTGAAACTCAAGCAACTGTCATATATAACAC
CAAGAATTCTCAACCACAGTGCATTGTATGTGTGAATTACGTTGTGAGTGGTATTATTCAGCACGACTTG
ATTTTCTCCCTTCAACAAACAGAATGTGTCCTTAAACCGGTTGAATCTTCAGATATGAAAATGACTCAGC
TATTCACCAAAGTTGAATCAGAAGATACAAGTAGCCTCTTTGACAAACTTAAGAAGGAACCTGATGCTTT
AACTTTGCTGGCCCCAGCCGCTGGAGACACAATCATATCTTTAGATTTTGGCAGCAACGACACAGAAACT
GATGACCAGCAACTTGAGGAAGTACCATTATATAATGATGTAATGCTCCCCTCACCCAACGAAAAATTAC
AGAATATAAATTTGGCAATGTCTCCATTACCCACCGCTGAAACGCCAAAGCCACTTCGAAGTAGTGCTGA
CCCTGCACTCAATCAAGAAGTTGCATTAAAATTAGAACCAAATCCAGAGTCACTGGAACTTTCTTTTACC
ATGCCCCAGATTCAGGATCAGACACCTAGTCCTTCCGATGGAAGCACTAGACAAAGTTCACCTGAGCCTA
ATAGTCCCAGTGAATATTGTTTTTATGTGGATAGTGATATGGTCAATGAATTCAAGTTGGAATTGGTAGA
AAAACTTTTTGCTGAAGACACAGAAGCAAAGAACCCATTTTCTACTCAGGACACAGATTTAGACTTGGAG
ATGTTAGCTCCCTATATCCCAATGGATGATGACTTCCAGTTACGTTCCTTCGATCAGTTGTCACCATTAG
AAAGCAGTTCCGCAAGCCCTGAAAGCGCAAGTCCTCAAAGCACAGTTACAGTATTCCAGCAGACTCAAAT
ACAAGAACCTACTGCTAATGCCACCACTACCACTGCCACCACTGATGAATTAAAAACAGTGACAAAAGAC
CGTATGGAAGACATTAAAATATTGATTGCATCTCCATCTCCTACCCACATACATAAAGAAACTACTAGTG
CCACATCATCACCATATAGAGATACTCAAAGTCGGACAGCCTCACCAAACAGAGCAGGAAAAGGAGTCAT
AGAACAGACAGAAAAATCTCATCCAAGAAGCCCTAACGTGTTATCTGTCGCTTTGAGTCAAAGAACTACA
GTTCCTGAGGAAGAACTAAATCCAAAGATACTAGCTTTGCAGAATGCTCAGAGAAAGCGAAAAATGGAAC
ATGATGGTTCACTTTTTCAAGCAGTAGGAATTGGAACATTATTACAGCAGCCAGACGATCATGCAGCTAC
TACATCACTTTCTTGGAAACGTGTAAAAGGATGCAAATCTAGTGAACAGAATGGAATGGAGCAAAAGACA
ATTATTTTAATACCCTCTGATTTAGCATGTAGACTGCTGGGGCAATCAATGGATGAAAGTGGATTACCAC
AGCTGACCAGTTATGATTGTGAAGTTAATGCTCCTATACAAGGCAGCAGAAACCTACTGCAGGGTGAAGA
ATTACTCAGAGCTTTGGATCAAGTTAAC
